Addgene plasmid #125396: Lenti-(BB)-hPGK-KRAB-dCas9-P2A-BlastR rs7903146-guide4
Purpose: CRISPR-mediated repression of human islet enhancer containing T2D-associated variant rs7903146 (TCF7L2 GWAS locus)
Depositing lab: Jorge Ferrer. Depositing organization: Imperial College London. Publication: Human pancreatic islet three-dimensional chromatin architecture provides insights into the genetics of type 2 diabetes. Miguel-Escalada I, Bonas-Guarch S, Cebola I, Ponsa-Cobas J, Mendieta-Esteban J, Atla G, Javierre BM, Rolando DMY, Farabella I, Morgan CC, Garcia-Hurtado J, Beucher A, Moran I, Pasquali L, Ramos-Rodriguez M, Appel EVR, Linneberg A, Gjesing AP, Witte DR, Pedersen O, Grarup N, Ravassard P, Torrents D, Mercader JM, Piemonti L, Berney T, de Koning EJP, Kerr-Conte J, Pattou F, Fedko IO, Groop L, Prokopenko I, Hansen T, Marti-Renom MA, Fraser P, Ferrer J. Nat Genet. 2019 Jun 28. pii: 10.1038/s41588-019-0457-0. doi: 10.1038/s41588-019-0457-0. PubMed 31253982.
Backbone
  Vector backbone: Lenti-(BB)-hPGK-KRAB-dCas9-P2A-BlastR
  Backbone manufacturer: Jorge Ferrer (Addgene #118155)
  Vector type: Mammalian Expression, Lentiviral, CRISPR
  Selectable markers: Blasticidin
Growth in bacteria
  Bacterial resistance: Ampicillin, 100 μg/mL
  Growth temperature: 37°C
  Growth strain: Stbl3
  Copy number: High Copy
Gene/Insert
  Gene/Insert name: KRAB-dCas9-2A-BlastR
  gRNA/shRNA sequence: CAGTAAATAACAGCTGTGCT
  Species: H. sapiens (human)
  Promoter: hPGK and U6
  Tag / fusion protein: HA (C terminal on backbone)
  Cloning method: Restriction Enzyme; 5′ cloning site Unknown (destroyed during cloning); 3′ cloning site Unknown (destroyed during cloning)
  Sequencing primers: 5′ GATCCGCCACCATGGATGC
Terms and licenses: Academic/Nonprofit Terms; Industry Terms: Not Available to Industry
How to cite: Lenti-(BB)-hPGK-KRAB-dCas9-P2A-BlastR rs7903146-guide4 was a gift from Jorge Ferrer (Addgene plasmid # 125396 ; http://n2t.net/addgene:125396 ; RRID:Addgene_125396)
