[The description below was written by a language model from this plasmid's Addgene catalogue record and pLannotate feature annotations shown in this document.]
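Description:
Lenti-(BB)-hPGK-KRAB-dCas9-P2A-BlastR rs7903146-guide4 is a 13.4 kb all-in-one lentiviral CRISPR interference vector for mammalian cells, derived from the parental Lenti-(BB)-hPGK-KRAB-dCas9-P2A-BlastR backbone by insertion of a single guide sequence. It is propagated in E. coli as a high-copy plasmid through a ColE1/pUC-type origin with ampicillin selection. An f1 origin and an SV40/EM7-driven bleomycin/Zeocin resistance cassette are also annotated in the backbone, outside the viral transfer region. The lentiviral portion follows a self-inactivating, third-generation-style layout: a CMV enhancer/promoter fused to a truncated HIV-1 5' LTR drives genomic RNA production, followed by the Ψ packaging signal with a gag fragment, the RRE for Rev-dependent export, and the cPPT/CTS. It ends in a WPRE and a ΔU3 3' LTR, with a bGH polyadenylation signal downstream.

Two expression units sit between the LTRs. A human U6 (Pol III) promoter transcribes the guide RNA, the targeting spacer joined to the S. pyogenes gRNA scaffold; the circular map's numbering origin falls between the promoter and the scaffold. The human PGK promoter then drives a fusion of the ZNF10 KRAB repression domain to Cas9, which the record describes as nuclease-dead dCas9 although the automated annotation labels it simply Cas9. This is linked through a P2A peptide to blasticidin S deaminase, so transduced cells can be selected with blasticidin. A C-terminal HA tag is listed in the catalogue but not annotated. The guide directs KRAB-dCas9 to a human pancreatic islet enhancer containing the type 2 diabetes-associated variant rs7903146 at the TCF7L2 GWAS locus, allowing epigenetic silencing of that enhancer to test its regulatory function.
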