Features (pLannotate 1.2.2; 34 found; start..end, strand, type, name):
      1..76      +  misc_RNA       gRNA scaffold: guide RNA scaffold for the Streptococcus pyogenes CRISPR/Cas9 system
    107..617     +  promoter       hPGK promoter: human phosphoglycerate kinase 1 promoter
    666..851     +  CDS            KRAB: Krüppel-associated box (KRAB) transcriptional repression domain from the human zinc finger protein ZNF10 (Margolin et al., 1994)
    873..4976    +  CDS            Cas9: Cas9 (Csn1) endonuclease from the Streptococcus pyogenes Type II CRISPR/Cas system generates RNA-guided double strand breaks in DNA
   5175..5573    +  CDS            BSD: blasticidin S deaminase; Aspergillus terreus BSD; confers resistance to blasticidin
   5574..5595    +  misc_feature   MCS (fragment): pBluescript multiple cloning site
   5598..6186    +  misc_feature   WPRE: woodchuck hepatitis virus posttranscriptional regulatory element
   6237..6256    +  misc_feature   cPPT/CTS (fragment): central polypurine tract and central termination sequence of HIV-1
   6258..6491    +  LTR            3' LTR (ΔU3): self-inactivating 3' long terminal repeat (LTR) from HIV-1
   6523..6747    +  polyA_signal   bGH poly(A) signal: bovine growth hormone polyadenylation signal
   6751..6772    +  promoter       SV40 promoter (fragment): SV40 enhancer and early promoter
   6793..7221    +  rep_origin     f1 ori (sequence partly withheld): f1 bacteriophage origin of replication; arrow indicates direction of (+) strand synthesis
   7235..7564    +  promoter       SV40 promoter: SV40 enhancer and early promoter
   7612..7659    +  promoter       EM7 promoter: synthetic bacterial promoter&nbsp
   7678..8052    +  CDS            BleoR: antibiotic-binding protein; Sh ble from Streptoalloteichus hindustanus; confers resistance to bleomycin, phleomycin, and Zeocin™
   8062..8187    +  CDS            ble (fragment): BLE_KLEPN - Experimental evidence at protein level: Swiss-Prot protein existence level 1. Binding protein with a strong affinity to the bleomycin family of antibiotics. Binds to CL990; an antimitotic-antibiotic compound. From Klebsiella pneumoniae.
   8182..8303    +  polyA_signal   SV40 poly(A) signal: SV40 polyadenylation signal
   8374..8396    -  protein_bind   lac operator (fragment): The lac repressor binds to the lac operator to inhibit transcription in E. coli. This inhibition can be relieved by adding lactose or isopropyl-β-D-thiogalactopyranoside (IPTG). lac repressor encoded by lacI
   8400..8430    -  promoter       lac promoter: promoter for the E. coli lac operon
   8445..8466    -  protein_bind   CAP binding site: CAP binding activates transcription in the presence of cAMP. E. coli catabolite activator protein
   8479..8571    -  CDS            lacI (fragment): lac repressor; lacI; The lac repressor binds to the lac operator to inhibit transcription in E. coli. This inhibition can be relieved by adding lactose or isopropyl-β-D-thiogalactopyranoside (IPTG).
   8754..9342    -  rep_origin     ori: high-copy-number ColE1/pMB1/pBR322/pUC origin of replication
   9513..10373   -  CDS            AmpR: β-lactamase; bla; confers resistance to ampicillin, carbenicillin, and related antibiotics
  10374..10478   -  promoter       AmpR promoter: bla
  10537..10589   -  misc_feature   bom (fragment): basis of mobility region from pBR322
  10744..11123   +  enhancer       CMV enhancer: human cytomegalovirus immediate early enhancer
  11124..11323   +  promoter       CMV promoter: human cytomegalovirus (CMV) immediate early promoter
  11341..11521   +  LTR            5' LTR (truncated): truncated 5' long terminal repeat (LTR) from HIV-1
  11568..11693   +  misc_feature   HIV-1 Ψ: packaging signal of human immunodeficiency virus type 1
  11677..12040   +  CDS            HIV-1 gag (fragment): gag protein from human immunodeficiency virus 1; gag
  12186..12419   +  misc_feature   RRE: The Rev response element (RRE) of HIV-1 allows for Rev-dependent mRNA export from the nucleus to the cytoplasm.
  12796..12896   +  CDS            Rev (fragment): human immunodeficiency virus 1 (HIV-1) Rev protein; rev; enhances nuclear export of unspliced and incompletely spliced viral mRNAs
  12946..13063   +  misc_feature   cPPT/CTS: central polypurine tract and central termination sequence of HIV-1
  13114..13354   +  promoter       U6 promoter: RNA polymerase III promoter for human U6 snRNA
>Addgene plasmid #125396 | Lenti-(BB)-hPGK-KRAB-dCas9-P2A-BlastR rs7903146-guide4 | addgene full sequence | sequence record 251094 | Addgene NGS Result
GTTTTAGAGCTAGAAATAGCAAGTTAAAATAAGGCTAGTCCGTTATCAACTTGAAAAAGTGGCACCGAGT
CGGTGCTTTTTTGAATTCGCTAGCTAGGTCTTGAAAGGGGTTGGGGTTGCGCCTTTTCCAAGGCAGCCCT
GGGTTTGCGCAGGGACGCGGCTGCTCTGGGCGTGGTTCCGGGAAACGCAGCGGCGCCGACCCTGGGTCTC
GCACATTCTTCACGTCCGTTCGCAGCGTCACCCGGATCTTCGCCGCTACCCTTGTGGGCCCCCCGGCGAC
GCTTCCTGCTCCGCCCCTAAGTCGGGAAGGTTCCTTGCGGTTCGCGGCGTGCCGGACGTGACAAACGGAA
GCCGCACGTCTCACTAGTACCCTCGCAGACGGACAGCGCCAGGGAGCAATGGCAGCGCGCCGACCGCGAT
GGGCTGTGGCCAATAGCGGCTGCTCAGCAGGGCGCGCCGAGAGCAGCGGCCGGGAAGGGGCGGTGCGGGA
GGCGGGGTGTGGGGCGGTAGTGTGGGCCCTGTTCCTGCCCGCGCGGTGTTCCGCATTCTGCAAGCCTCCG
GAGCGCACGTCGGCAGTCGGCTCCCTCGTTGACCGAATCACCGACCTCTCTCCCCAGGACCGGTGATCCG
CCACCATGGATGCTAAGTCACTAACTGCCTGGTCCCGGACACTGGTGACCTTCAAGGATGTATTTGTGGA
CTTCACCAGGGAGGAGTGGAAGCTGCTGGACACTGCTCAGCAGATCGTGTACAGAAATGTGATGCTGGAG
AACTATAAGAACCTGGTTTCCTTGGGTTATCAGCTTACTAAGCCAGATGTGATCCTCCGGTTGGAGAAGG
GAGAAGAGCCCGGCGGTTCCGGCGGAGGGTCGATGGACAAGAAGTACAGCATCGGCCTGGCCATCGGCAC
CAACTCTGTCGGCTGGGCCGTGATCACCGACGAGTACAAGGTGCCCAGCAAGAAATTCAAGGTGCTGGGC
AACACCGACCGGCACAGCATCAAGAAGAACCTGATCGGCGCCCTGCTGTTCGACAGCGGAGAAACAGCCG
AGGCCACCCGGCTGAAGAGAACCGCCAGAAGAAGATACACCAGACGGAAGAACCGGATCTGCTATCTGCA
AGAGATCTTCAGCAACGAGATGGCCAAGGTGGACGACAGCTTCTTCCACAGACTGGAAGAGTCCTTCCTG
GTGGAAGAGGATAAGAAGCACGAGCGGCACCCCATCTTCGGCAACATCGTGGACGAGGTGGCCTACCACG
AGAAGTACCCCACCATCTACCACCTGAGAAAGAAACTGGTGGACAGCACCGACAAGGCCGACCTGCGGCT
GATCTATCTGGCCCTGGCCCACATGATCAAGTTCCGGGGCCACTTCCTGATCGAGGGCGACCTGAACCCC
GACAACAGCGACGTGGACAAGCTGTTCATCCAGCTGGTGCAGACCTACAACCAGCTGTTCGAGGAAAACC
CCATCAACGCCAGCGGCGTGGACGCCAAGGCCATCCTGTCTGCCAGACTGAGCAAGAGCAGACGGCTGGA
AAATCTGATCGCCCAGCTGCCCGGCGAGAAGAAGAATGGCCTGTTCGGCAACCTGATTGCCCTGAGCCTG
GGCCTGACCCCCAACTTCAAGAGCAACTTCGACCTGGCCGAGGATGCCAAACTGCAGCTGAGCAAGGACA
CCTACGACGACGACCTGGACAACCTGCTGGCCCAGATCGGCGACCAGTACGCCGACCTGTTTCTGGCCGC
CAAGAACCTGTCCGACGCCATCCTGCTGAGCGACATCCTGAGAGTGAACACCGAGATCACCAAGGCCCCC
CTGAGCGCCTCTATGATCAAGAGATACGACGAGCACCACCAGGACCTGACCCTGCTGAAAGCTCTCGTGC
GGCAGCAGCTGCCTGAGAAGTACAAAGAGATTTTCTTCGACCAGAGCAAGAACGGCTACGCCGGCTACAT
CGATGGCGGAGCCAGCCAGGAAGAGTTCTACAAGTTCATCAAGCCCATCCTGGAAAAGATGGACGGCACC
GAGGAACTGCTCGTGAAGCTGAACAGAGAGGACCTGCTGCGGAAGCAGCGGACCTTCGACAACGGCAGCA
TCCCCCACCAGATCCACCTGGGAGAGCTGCACGCCATTCTGCGGCGGCAGGAAGATTTTTACCCATTCCT
GAAGGACAACCGGGAAAAGATCGAGAAGATCCTGACCTTCCGCATCCCCTACTACGTGGGCCCTCTGGCC
AGGGGAAACAGCAGATTCGCCTGGATGACCAGAAAGAGCGAGGAAACCATCACCCCCTGGAACTTCGAGG
AAGTGGTGGACAAGGGCGCCAGCGCCCAGAGCTTCATCGAGCGGATGACCAACTTCGATAAGAACCTGCC
CAACGAGAAGGTGCTGCCCAAGCACAGCCTGCTGTACGAGTACTTCACCGTGTACAACGAGCTGACCAAA
GTGAAATACGTGACCGAGGGAATGAGAAAGCCCGCCTTCCTGAGCGGCGAGCAGAAAAAAGCCATCGTGG
ACCTGCTGTTCAAGACCAACCGGAAAGTGACCGTGAAGCAGCTGAAAGAGGACTACTTCAAGAAAATCGA
GTGCTTCGACTCCGTGGAAATCTCCGGCGTGGAAGATCGGTTCAACGCCTCCCTGGGCACATACCACGAT
CTGCTGAAAATTATCAAGGACAAGGACTTCCTGGACAATGAGGAAAACGAGGACATTCTGGAAGATATCG
TGCTGACCCTGACACTGTTTGAGGACAGAGAGATGATCGAGGAACGGCTGAAAACCTATGCCCACCTGTT
CGACGACAAAGTGATGAAGCAGCTGAAGCGGCGGAGATACACCGGCTGGGGCAGGCTGAGCCGGAAGCTG
ATCAACGGCATCCGGGACAAGCAGTCCGGCAAGACAATCCTGGATTTCCTGAAGTCCGACGGCTTCGCCA
ACAGAAACTTCATGCAGCTGATCCACGACGACAGCCTGACCTTTAAAGAGGACATCCAGAAAGCCCAGGT
GTCCGGCCAGGGCGATAGCCTGCACGAGCACATTGCCAATCTGGCCGGCAGCCCCGCCATTAAGAAGGGC
ATCCTGCAGACAGTGAAGGTGGTGGACGAGCTCGTGAAAGTGATGGGCCGGCACAAGCCCGAGAACATCG
TGATCGAAATGGCCAGAGAGAACCAGACCACCCAGAAGGGACAGAAGAACAGCCGCGAGAGAATGAAGCG
GATCGAAGAGGGCATCAAAGAGCTGGGCAGCCAGATCCTGAAAGAACACCCCGTGGAAAACACCCAGCTG
CAGAACGAGAAGCTGTACCTGTACTACCTGCAGAATGGGCGGGATATGTACGTGGACCAGGAACTGGACA
TCAACCGGCTGTCCGACTACGATGTGGACGCTATCGTGCCTCAGAGCTTTCTGAAGGACGACTCCATCGA
TAACAAAGTGCTGACTCGGAGCGACAAGAACCGGGGCAAGAGCGACAACGTGCCCTCCGAAGAGGTCGTG
AAGAAGATGAAGAACTACTGGCGCCAGCTGCTGAATGCCAAGCTGATTACCCAGAGGAAGTTCGACAATC
TGACCAAGGCCGAGAGAGGCGGCCTGAGCGAACTGGATAAGGCCGGCTTCATCAAGAGACAGCTGGTGGA
AACCCGGCAGATCACAAAGCACGTGGCACAGATCCTGGACTCCCGGATGAACACTAAGTACGACGAGAAC
GACAAACTGATCCGGGAAGTGAAAGTGATCACCCTGAAGTCCAAGCTGGTGTCCGATTTCCGGAAGGATT
TCCAGTTTTACAAAGTGCGCGAGATCAACAACTACCACCACGCCCACGACGCCTACCTGAACGCCGTCGT
GGGAACCGCCCTGATCAAAAAGTACCCTAAGCTGGAAAGCGAGTTCGTGTACGGCGACTACAAGGTGTAC
GACGTGCGGAAGATGATCGCCAAGAGCGAGCAGGAAATCGGCAAGGCTACCGCCAAGTACTTCTTCTACA
GCAACATCATGAACTTTTTCAAGACCGAGATTACCCTGGCCAACGGCGAGATCCGGAAGCGGCCTCTGAT
CGAGACAAACGGCGAAACAGGCGAGATCGTGTGGGATAAGGGCCGGGACTTTGCCACCGTGCGGAAAGTG
CTGTCTATGCCCCAAGTGAATATCGTGAAAAAGACCGAGGTGCAGACAGGCGGCTTCAGCAAAGAGTCTA
TCCTGCCCAAGAGGAACAGCGACAAGCTGATCGCCAGAAAGAAGGACTGGGACCCTAAGAAGTACGGCGG
CTTCGACAGCCCCACCGTGGCCTATTCTGTGCTGGTGGTGGCCAAAGTGGAAAAGGGCAAGTCCAAGAAA
CTGAAGAGTGTGAAAGAGCTGCTGGGGATCACCATCATGGAAAGAAGCAGCTTCGAGAAGAATCCCATCG
ACTTTCTGGAAGCCAAGGGCTACAAAGAAGTGAAAAAGGACCTGATCATCAAGCTGCCTAAGTACTCCCT
GTTCGAGCTGGAAAACGGCCGGAAGAGAATGCTGGCCTCTGCCGGCGAACTGCAGAAGGGAAACGAACTG
GCCCTGCCCTCCAAATATGTGAACTTCCTGTACCTGGCCAGCCACTATGAGAAGCTGAAGGGCTCCCCCG
AGGATAATGAGCAGAAACAGCTGTTTGTGGAACAGCACAAACACTACCTGGACGAGATCATCGAGCAGAT
CAGCGAGTTCTCCAAGAGAGTGATCCTGGCCGACGCTAATCTGGACAAGGTGCTGAGCGCCTACAACAAG
CACAGAGACAAGCCTATCAGAGAGCAGGCCGAGAATATCATCCACCTGTTTACCCTGACCAGTCTGGGAG
CCCCTGCCGCCTTCAAGTACTTTGACACCACCATCGACCGGAAGAGGTACACCAGCACCAAAGAGGTGCT
GGACGCCACCCTGATCCACCAGAGCATCACCGGCCTGTACGAGACACGGATCGACCTGTCTCAGCTGGGA
GGCGACGCCTATCCCTATGACGTGCCCGATTATGCCAGCCTGGGCAGCGGCTCCCCCAAGAAAAAACGCA
AGGTGGAAGATCCTAAGAAAAAGCGGAAAGTGGACGGCATTGGTAGTGGGAGCAACGGCAGCAGCGGGGA
TCCGGCCGCAACAAACTTCTCTCTGCTGAAACAAGCCGGAGATGTCGAAGAGAATCCTGGACCGATGGCC
AAGCCTTTGTCTCAAGAAGAATCCACCCTCATTGAAAGAGCAACGGCTACAATCAACAGCATCCCCATCT
CTGAAGACTACAGCGTCGCCAGCGCAGCTCTCTCTAGCGACGGCCGCATCTTCACTGGTGTCAATGTATA
TCATTTTACTGGGGGACCTTGTGCAGAACTCGTGGTGCTGGGCACTGCTGCTGCTGCGGCAGCTGGCAAC
CTGACTTGTATCGTCGCGATCGGAAATGAGAACAGGGGCATCTTGAGCCCCTGCGGACGGTGCCGACAGG
TGCTTCTCGATCTGCATCCTGGGATCAAAGCCATAGTGAAGGACAGTGATGGACAGCCGACGGCAGTTGG
GATTCGTGAATTGCTGCCCTCTGGTTATGTGTGGGAGGGCTAAGAATTCGATATCAAGCTTATCGGTAAT
CAACCTCTGGATTACAAAATTTGTGAAAGATTGACTGGTATTCTTAACTATGTTGCTCCTTTTACGCTAT
GTGGATACGCTGCTTTAATGCCTTTGTATCATGCTATTGCTTCCCGTATGGCTTTCATTTTCTCCTCCTT
GTATAAATCCTGGTTGCTGTCTCTTTATGAGGAGTTGTGGCCCGTTGTCAGGCAACGTGGCGTGGTGTGC
ACTGTGTTTGCTGACGCAACCCCCACTGGTTGGGGCATTGCCACCACCTGTCAGCTCCTTTCCGGGACTT
TCGCTTTCCCCCTCCCTATTGCCACGGCGGAACTCATCGCCGCCTGCCTTGCCCGCTGCTGGACAGGGGC
TCGGCTGTTGGGCACTGACAATTCCGTGGTGTTGTCGGGGAAATCATCGTCCTTTCCTTGGCTGCTCGCC
TGTGTTGCCACCTGGATTCTGCGCGGGACGTCCTTCTGCTACGTCCCTTCGGCCCTCAATCCAGCGGACC
TTCCTTCCCGCGGCCTGCTGCCGGCTCTGCGGCCTCTTCCGCGTCTTCGCCTTCGCCCTCAGACGAGTCG
GATCTCCCTTTGGGCCGCCTCCCCGCGTCGACTTTAAGACCAATGACTTACAAGGCAGCTGTAGATCTTA
GCCACTTTTTAAAAGAAAAGGGGGGACTGGAAGGGCTAATTCACTCCCAACGAAGACAAGATCTGCTTTT
TGCTTGTACTGGGTCTCTCTGGTTAGACCAGATCTGAGCCTGGGAGCTCTCTGGCTAACTAGGGAACCCA
CTGCTTAAGCCTCAATAAAGCTTGCCTTGAGTGCTTCAAGTAGTGTGTGCCCGTCTGTTGTGTGACTCTG
GTAACTAGAGATCCCTCAGACCCTTTTAGTCAGTGTGGAAAATCTCTAGCAGGGCCCGTTTAAACCCGCT
GATCAGCCTCGACTGTGCCTTCTAGTTGCCAGCCATCTGTTGTTTGCCCCTCCCCCGTGCCTTCCTTGAC
CCTGGAAGGTGCCACTCCCACTGTCCTTTCCTAATAAAATGAGGAAATTGCATCGCATTGTCTGAGTAGG
TGTCATTCTATTCTGGGGGGTGGGGTGGGGCAGGACAGCAAGGGGGAGGATTGGGAAGACAATAGCAGGC
ATGCTGGGGATGCGGTGGGCTCTATGGCTTCTGAGGCGGAAAGAACCAGCTGGGGCTCTAGGGGGTATCC
CC
[124 nt withheld, positions 6793-6916]
C
[91 nt withheld, positions 6918-7008]
A
[49 nt withheld, positions 7010-7058]
CCTTTGACGTTGGAGTCCACGTTCTTT
[37 nt withheld, positions 7086-7122]
ACCCTATCTCGGTCTATTCTTTTGATTTATAAGGGATTTTGCCGATTTCGGCCTATTGGTTAAAAAATGA
GCTGATTTAACAAAAATTTAACGCGAATTAATTCTGTGGAATGTGTGTCAGTTAGGGTGTGGAAAGTCCC
CAGGCTCCCCAGCAGGCAGAAGTATGCAAAGCATGCATCTCAATTAGTCAGCAACCAGGTGTGGAAAGTC
CCCAGGCTCCCCAGCAGGCAGAAGTATGCAAAGCATGCATCTCAATTAGTCAGCAACCATAGTCCCGCCC
CTAACTCCGCCCATCCCGCCCCTAACTCCGCCCAGTTCCGCCCATTCTCCGCCCCATGGCTGACTAATTT
TTTTTATTTATGCAGAGGCCGAGGCCGCCTCTGCCTCTGAGCTATTCCAGAAGTAGTGAGGAGGCTTTTT
TGGAGGCCTAGGCTTTTGCAAAAAGCTCCCGGGAGCTTGTATATCCATTTTCGGATCTGATCAGCACGTG
TTGACAATTAATCATCGGCATAGTATATCGGCATAGTATAATACGACAAGGTGAGGAACTAAACCATGGC
CAAGTTGACCAGTGCCGTTCCGGTGCTCACCGCGCGCGACGTCGCCGGAGCGGTCGAGTTCTGGACCGAC
CGGCTCGGGTTCTCCCGGGACTTCGTGGAGGACGACTTCGCCGGTGTGGTCCGGGACGACGTGACCCTGT
TCATCAGCGCGGTCCAGGACCAGGTGGTGCCGGACAACACCCTGGCCTGGGTGTGGGTGCGCGGCCTGGA
CGAGCTGTACGCCGAGTGGTCGGAGGTCGTGTCCACGAACTTCCGGGACGCCTCCGGGCCGGCCATGACC
GAGATCGGCGAGCAGCCGTGGGGGCGGGAGTTCGCCCTGCGCGACCCGGCCGGCAACTGCGTGCACTTCG
TGGCCGAGGAGCAGGACTGACACGTGCTACGAGATTTCGATTCCACCGCCGCCTTCTATGAAAGGTTGGG
CTTCGGAATCGTTTTCCGGGACGCCGGCTGGATGATCCTCCAGCGCGGGGATCTCATGCTGGAGTTCTTC
GCCCACCCCAACTTGTTTATTGCAGCTTATAATGGTTACAAATAAAGCAATAGCATCACAAATTTCACAA
ATAAAGCATTTTTTTCACTGCATTCTAGTTGTGGTTTGTCCAAACTCATCAATGTATCTTATCATGTCTG
TATACCGTCGACCTCTAGCTAGAGCTTGGCGTAATCATGGTCATAGCTGTTTCCTGTGTGAAATTGTTAT
CCGCTCACAATTCCACACAACATACGAGCCGGAAGCATAAAGTGTAAAGCCTGGGGTGCCTAATGAGTGA
GCTAACTCACATTAATTGCGTTGCGCTCACTGCCCGCTTTCCAGTCGGGAAACCTGTCGTGCCAGCTGCA
TTAATGAATCGGCCAACGCGCGGGGAGAGGCGGTTTGCGTATTGGGCGCTCTTCCGCTTCCTCGCTCACT
GACTCGCTGCGCTCGGTCGTTCGGCTGCGGCGAGCGGTATCAGCTCACTCAAAGGCGGTAATACGGTTAT
CCACAGAATCAGGGGATAACGCAGGAAAGAACATGTGAGCAAAAGGCCAGCAAAAGGCCAGGAACCGTAA
AAAGGCCGCGTTGCTGGCGTTTTTCCATAGGCTCCGCCCCCCTGACGAGCATCACAAAAATCGACGCTCA
AGTCAGAGGTGGCGAAACCCGACAGGACTATAAAGATACCAGGCGTTTCCCCCTGGAAGCTCCCTCGTGC
GCTCTCCTGTTCCGACCCTGCCGCTTACCGGATACCTGTCCGCCTTTCTCCCTTCGGGAAGCGTGGCGCT
TTCTCATAGCTCACGCTGTAGGTATCTCAGTTCGGTGTAGGTCGTTCGCTCCAAGCTGGGCTGTGTGCAC
GAACCCCCCGTTCAGCCCGACCGCTGCGCCTTATCCGGTAACTATCGTCTTGAGTCCAACCCGGTAAGAC
ACGACTTATCGCCACTGGCAGCAGCCACTGGTAACAGGATTAGCAGAGCGAGGTATGTAGGCGGTGCTAC
AGAGTTCTTGAAGTGGTGGCCTAACTACGGCTACACTAGAAGAACAGTATTTGGTATCTGCGCTCTGCTG
AAGCCAGTTACCTTCGGAAAAAGAGTTGGTAGCTCTTGATCCGGCAAACAAACCACCGCTGGTAGCGGTG
GTTTTTTTGTTTGCAAGCAGCAGATTACGCGCAGAAAAAAAGGATCTCAAGAAGATCCTTTGATCTTTTC
TACGGGGTCTGACGCTCAGTGGAACGAAAACTCACGTTAAGGGATTTTGGTCATGAGATTATCAAAAAGG
ATCTTCACCTAGATCCTTTTAAATTAAAAATGAAGTTTTAAATCAATCTAAAGTATATATGAGTAAACTT
GGTCTGACAGTTACCAATGCTTAATCAGTGAGGCACCTATCTCAGCGATCTGTCTATTTCGTTCATCCAT
AGTTGCCTGACTCCCCGTCGTGTAGATAACTACGATACGGGAGGGCTTACCATCTGGCCCCAGTGCTGCA
ATGATACCGCGAGACCCACGCTCACCGGCTCCAGATTTATCAGCAATAAACCAGCCAGCCGGAAGGGCCG
AGCGCAGAAGTGGTCCTGCAACTTTATCCGCCTCCATCCAGTCTATTAATTGTTGCCGGGAAGCTAGAGT
AAGTAGTTCGCCAGTTAATAGTTTGCGCAACGTTGTTGCCATTGCTACAGGCATCGTGGTGTCACGCTCG
TCGTTTGGTATGGCTTCATTCAGCTCCGGTTCCCAACGATCAAGGCGAGTTACATGATCCCCCATGTTGT
GCAAAAAAGCGGTTAGCTCCTTCGGTCCTCCGATCGTTGTCAGAAGTAAGTTGGCCGCAGTGTTATCACT
CATGGTTATGGCAGCACTGCATAATTCTCTTACTGTCATGCCATCCGTAAGATGCTTTTCTGTGACTGGT
GAGTACTCAACCAAGTCATTCTGAGAATAGTGTATGCGGCGACCGAGTTGCTCTTGCCCGGCGTCAATAC
GGGATAATACCGCGCCACATAGCAGAACTTTAAAAGTGCTCATCATTGGAAAACGTTCTTCGGGGCGAAA
ACTCTCAAGGATCTTACCGCTGTTGAGATCCAGTTCGATGTAACCCACTCGTGCACCCAACTGATCTTCA
GCATCTTTTACTTTCACCAGCGTTTCTGGGTGAGCAAAAACAGGAAGGCAAAATGCCGCAAAAAAGGGAA
TAAGGGCGACACGGAAATGTTGAATACTCATACTCTTCCTTTTTCAATATTATTGAAGCATTTATCAGGG
TTATTGTCTCATGAGCGGATACATATTTGAATGTATTTAGAAAAATAAACAAATAGGGGTTCCGCGCACA
TTTCCCCGAAAAGTGCCACCTGACGTCGACGGATCGGGAGATCTCCCGATCCCCTATGGTGCACTCTCAG
TACAATCTGCTCTGATGCCGCATAGTTAAGCCAGTATCTGCTCCCTGCTTGTGTGTTGGAGGTCGCTGAG
TAGTGCGCGAGCAAAATTTAAGCTACAACAAGGCAAGGCTTGACCGACAATTGCATGAAGAATCTGCTTA
GGGTTAGGCGTTTTGCGCTGCTTCGCGATGTACGGGCCAGATATACGCGTTGACATTGATTATTGACTAG
TTATTAATAGTAATCAATTACGGGGTCATTAGTTCATAGCCCATATATGGAGTTCCGCGTTACATAACTT
ACGGTAAATGGCCCGCCTGGCTGACCGCCCAACGACCCCCGCCCATTGACGTCAATAATGACGTATGTTC
CCATAGTAACGCCAATAGGGACTTTCCATTGACGTCAATGGGTGGAGTATTTACGGTAAACTGCCCACTT
GGCAGTACATCAAGTGTATCATATGCCAAGTACGCCCCCTATTGACGTCAATGACGGTAAATGGCCCGCC
TGGCATTATGCCCAGTACATGACCTTATGGGACTTTCCTACTTGGCAGTACATCTACGTATTAGTCATCG
CTATTACCATGGTGATGCGGTTTTGGCAGTACATCAATGGGCGTGGATAGCGGTTTGACTCACGGGGATT
TCCAAGTCTCCACCCCATTGACGTCAATGGGAGTTTGTTTTGGCACCAAAATCAACGGGACTTTCCAAAA
TGTCGTAACAACTCCGCCCCATTGACGCAAATGGGCGGTAGGCGTGTACGGTGGGAGGTCTATATAAGCA
GCGCGTTTTGCCTGTACTGGGTCTCTCTGGTTAGACCAGATCTGAGCCTGGGAGCTCTCTGGCTAACTAG
GGAACCCACTGCTTAAGCCTCAATAAAGCTTGCCTTGAGTGCTTCAAGTAGTGTGTGCCCGTCTGTTGTG
TGACTCTGGTAACTAGAGATCCCTCAGACCCTTTTAGTCAGTGTGGAAAATCTCTAGCAGTGGCGCCCGA
ACAGGGACTTGAAAGCGAAAGGGAAACCAGAGGAGCTCTCTCGACGCAGGACTCGGCTTGCTGAAGCGCG
CACGGCAAGAGGCGAGGGGCGGCGACTGGTGAGTACGCCAAAAATTTTGACTAGCGGAGGCTAGAAGGAG
AGAGATGGGTGCGAGAGCGTCAGTATTAAGCGGGGGAGAATTAGATCGCGATGGGAAAAAATTCGGTTAA
GGCCAGGGGGAAAGAAAAAATATAAATTAAAACATATAGTATGGGCAAGCAGGGAGCTAGAACGATTCGC
AGTTAATCCTGGCCTGTTAGAAACATCAGAAGGCTGTAGACAAATACTGGGACAGCTACAACCATCCCTT
CAGACAGGATCAGAAGAACTTAGATCATTATATAATACAGTAGCAACCCTCTATTGTGTGCATCAAAGGA
TAGAGATAAAAGACACCAAGGAAGCTTTAGACAAGATAGAGGAAGAGCAAAACAAAAGTAAGACCACCGC
ACAGCAAGCGGCCGCTGATCTTCAGACCTGGAGGAGGAGATATGAGGGACAATTGGAGAAGTGAATTATA
TAAATATAAAGTAGTAAAAATTGAACCATTAGGAGTAGCACCCACCAAGGCAAAGAGAAGAGTGGTGCAG
AGAGAAAAAAGAGCAGTGGGAATAGGAGCTTTGTTCCTTGGGTTCTTGGGAGCAGCAGGAAGCACTATGG
GCGCAGCGTCAATGACGCTGACGGTACAGGCCAGACAATTATTGTCTGGTATAGTGCAGCAGCAGAACAA
TTTGCTGAGGGCTATTGAGGCGCAACAGCATCTGTTGCAACTCACAGTCTGGGGCATCAAGCAGCTCCAG
GCAAGAATCCTGGCTGTGGAAAGATACCTAAAGGATCAACAGCTCCTGGGGATTTGGGGTTGCTCTGGAA
AACTCATTTGCACCACTGCTGTGCCTTGGAATGCTAGTTGGAGTAATAAATCTCTGGAACAGATTTGGAA
TCACACGACCTGGATGGAGTGGGACAGAGAAATTAACAATTACACAAGCTTAATACACTCCTTAATTGAA
GAATCGCAAAACCAGCAAGAAAAGAATGAACAAGAATTATTGGAATTAGATAAATGGGCAAGTTTGTGGA
ATTGGTTTAACATAACAAATTGGCTGTGGTATATAAAATTATTCATAATGATAGTAGGAGGCTTGGTAGG
TTTAAGAATAGTTTTTGCTGTACTTTCTATAGTGAATAGAGTTAGGCAGGGATATTCACCATTATCGTTT
CAGACCCACCTCCCAACCCCGAGGGGACCCGACAGGCCCGAAGGAATAGAAGAAGAAGGTGGAGAGAGAG
ACAGAGACAGATCCATTCGATTAGTGAACGGATCGGCACTGCGTGCGCCAATTCTGCAGACAAATGGCAG
TATTCATCCACAATTTTAAAAGAAAAGGGGGGATTGGGGGGTACAGTGCAGGGGAAAGAATAGTAGACAT
AATAGCAACAGACATACAAACTAAAGAATTACAAAAACAAATTACAAAAATTCAAAATTTTCGGGTTTAT
TACAGGGACAGCAGAGATCCAGTTTGGTTAATTAAGGTACCGAGGGCCTATTTCCCATGATTCCTTCATA
TTTGCATATACGATACAAGGCTGTTAGAGAGATAATTAGAATTAATTTGACTGTAAACACAAAGATATTA
GTACAAAATACGTGACGTAGAAAGTAATAATTTCTTGGGTAGTTTGCAGTTTTAAAATTATGTTTTAAAA
TGGACTATCATATGCTTACCGTAACTTGAAAGTATTTCGATTTCTTGGCTTTATATATCTTGTGGAAAGG
ACGAAACACCGCAGTAAATAACAGCTGTGCT
