>Addgene plasmid #125396 | Lenti-(BB)-hPGK-KRAB-dCas9-P2A-BlastR rs7903146-guide4 | depositor partial sequence | sequence record 239970 | Guide RNA, gRNA scaffold
NANGGANNAAACNCCGCAGTAAATAACAGCTGTGCTGTTTTAGAGCTAGAAATAGCAAGTTAAAATAAGG
CTAGTCCGTTATCAACTTGAAAAAGTGGCACCGAGTCGGTGCTTTTTTGAATTCGCTAGCTAGGTCTTGA
AAGGGGTTGGGGTTGCGCCTTTTCCAAGGCAGCCCTGGGTTTGCGCAGGGACGCGGCTGCTCTGGGCGTG
GTTCCGGGAAACGCAGCGGCGCCGACCCTGGGTCTCGCACATTCTTCACGTCCGTTCGCAGCGTCACCCG
GATCTTCGCCGCTACCCTTGTGGGCCCCCCGGCGACGCTTCCTGCTCCGCCCCTAAGTCGGGAAGGTTCC
TTGCGGTTCGCGGCGTGCCGGACGTGACAAACGGAAGCCGCACGTCTCACTAGTACCCTCGCAGACGGAC
AGCGCCAGGGAGCAATGGCAGCGCGCCGACCGCGATGGGCTGTGGCCAATAGCGGCTGCTCAGCAGGGCG
CGCCGAGAGCAGCGGCCGGGAAGGGGCGGTGCGGGAGGCGGGGTGTG
